>Addgene plasmid #16428 | pAGNT-Sema3A | addgene partial sequence | sequence record 22627 | SP6 5'-ATTTAGGTGACACTATAG-3'
CTCCGTGGTGCCCTCTCAATTCATGGGTCCTCCTATTCCTACCTTTTTTATTCTCTTGTAGGTGCTTCCA
CTTATTTGTGTTCACCTGCGCATTGGCAGGCCTTTGCCGGCGCTGCTTGCGGTCTCTTTTCCAAACCTGC
TCACAGAATTCATCCATTGTGTTGAGATTGGGGTGATTGATTAACTGCATGAAGTCTCTATACCAGATCT
TTTGACTAGGAGTCATGCTATTGGTAGCATCCTTGGTCTTGGAGGCATCGCCGTCTTCTTCCTTATGGAG
CAGCTCTTCCAAGTGGTCAGTATCAATTACTTCCAGTGTCACTTTGAGCAAAGTTTGAATGAAGCCATGC
TCCACAGCATGACAAAAATAAATACCAGAGTCTCTCCGTTGAAGACTTCGTAGCAATAGGCCCTGTTCTG
TCCGGATCATTCGATCATCCACTTTTATCTCAACTTTGTGGTCATCATTTTGCTTCTGGAATTGCCAGTA
GACTATGGCACGTTGAGATTTTGGACTGCACTCAAGAAAAGTGCTGCTATTCTCTACTCCATAAATAATC
TTTTCCTCCAGGGTCTGACCACTTGGGTTATCATGATGCTGCAGGTCTGAGCAGTGAGTGAGGGGATCTC
CATTTCGGATGTCTTGTCGCCTAGTACGTCTCTTAGCAGTGGGAAAGTAACGTGAGCAAGATGAACCATC
CCAGGCGCAGTAAGGGTCTCTTGCAAGAACACACTCGGCACATGCTTTTCCATAGACATC
