>Addgene plasmid #16428 | pAGNT-Sema3A | addgene partial sequence | sequence record 59895 | pAG-5 5'-TTCGGCTTCTGGCGTGTGACC-3'
TGCCTTCTTCTTTTTCCTACAGCTCCTGGGCAACGTGCTGGTTATTGTGCTGTCTCATCATTTTGGCAAA
GAATTGCGGCCATCANGCTTCCGCGGCTCCGGCTCGCAGGGACCCTACAGTGGCTGCTGCAGCATGGGCT
GGCTCAGGGGGATTGCCTTGCTTTCCTTGGGAGTATTACTAGCAGGAAGAGTGAACTGCCAGCATGTGGC
TAGCGAGCAAAAGCTGATTTCCGAGGAGGATCTTGAGCAGAAACTTATCTCCGAGGAGGATCTCCATCAC
CATCACCATCACGGATCCAAGAATAACGTGCCANGACTCAAATTATCCTATAAAGAAATGTTGGAATCC
