>Addgene plasmid #16428 | pAGNT-Sema3A | addgene partial sequence | sequence record 60892 | pCAG-F 5'-GCAACGTGCTGGTTATTGTG-3'
GCCTTGCTTTCCTTGGGAGTATTACTAGCAGGAAGAGTGAACTGCCAGCATGTGGCTAGCGAGCAAAAGC
TGATTTCCGAGGAGGATCTTGAGCAGAAACTTATCTCCGAGGAGGATCTCCATCACCATCACCATCACGG
ATCCAAGAATAACGTGCCAAGACTCAAATTATCCTATAAAGAAATGTTGGAATCCAATAATATAGTCAAT
TTCAATGGACTAGCTAATAGTTCCAGTTACCATACTTTCCTCTTGGATGAAGAACGAAGTCGGCTGTATG
TTGGAGCAAAAGACCACATATTTTCTTTCAACCTGGTTAACATCAAGGAATATCAAAAGATTGTTTGGCC
TGTATCTCATTCCCGAAGGGATGAGTGTAAGTGGGCTGGAAAAGATATTCTGAGAGAATGTGCTAATTTC
ATCAAGGTGCTTAAGACTTATAACCAAACACACTTGTACGCTTGTGGAACGGGGGCTTTTCATCCCATGT
GCACTTATATTGAAGTTGGAAGCCATCCTGAGGACAACATTTTTAGGATGGAAGATTCACATTTTGAAAA
CGGCCGAGGGAAAAGCCCTTACGATCCTAAATTGCTGACAGCTTCTCTTTTAGTAGATGGAGAATTGTAC
TCTGGCACAGCAGCAGACTTCATGGG
