[The description below was written by a language model from this plasmid's Addgene catalogue record.]
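Description:
pAGNT-Sema3A carries the chicken (Gallus gallus) Semaphorin 3A coding sequence, also known as collapsin 1, in the pAG-NT backbone. The insert of about 2.2 kb was placed into the roughly 6 kb vector by restriction cloning between BamHI and NotI sites; the record does not say whether those sites survived the cloning. The plasmid is maintained in E. coli as a high-copy construct under ampicillin selection. The record does not list the origin of replication, but high copy number is consistent with a pUC-type origin.

The backbone supplies Myc and His tags at the N-terminal end of the insert, so the encoded product is Sema3A fused to an N-terminal Myc epitope, useful for antibody detection, and a polyhistidine tag, useful for metal-affinity purification. The record names SP6 as the 3′ sequencing primer, which indicates an SP6 promoter or primer site lies downstream of the insert. The catalogue entry does not state the vector type, the promoter driving expression, the intended expression host, or whether the backbone contributes a signal peptide ahead of the tags, and no feature table is available to fill these gaps.

Sema3A is a secreted axon guidance cue, originally identified by its ability to collapse neuronal growth cones. A tagged expression construct of this kind would typically be used to produce detectable, purifiable recombinant Sema3A for growth cone collapse, axon repulsion or receptor-binding studies, although the record itself does not specify an intended application.
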