Addgene plasmid #16428: pAGNT-Sema3A
Depositing lab: Jonathan Raper. Depositing organization: University of Pennsylvania.
Backbone
  Vector backbone: pAG-NT
  Backbone size w/o insert (bp): 6000
Growth in bacteria
  Bacterial resistance: Ampicillin, 100 μg/mL
  Growth temperature: 37°C
  Growth strain: DH5alpha
  Copy number: High Copy
Gene/Insert
  Gene/Insert name: Sema3A (alt names: Semaphorin 3A; collapsin 1)
  Species: G. gallus (chicken)
  Insert size (bp): 2200
  Entrez Gene: SEMA3A (a.k.a. COLL-1, semaphorin-3A)
  Tag / fusion protein: Myc (N terminal on backbone); His (N terminal on backbone)
  Cloning method: Restriction Enzyme; 5′ cloning site BamHI (unknown if destroyed); 3′ cloning site NotI (unknown if destroyed)
  Sequencing primers: 5′ N/A; 3′ SP6
Resource information
  A portion of this plasmid was derived from a plasmid made by: Jonathan A. Raper, University of Pennsylvania
Terms and licenses: Academic/Nonprofit Terms; Industry Terms: Not Available to Industry
How to cite: pAGNT-Sema3A was a gift from Jonathan Raper (Addgene plasmid # 16428 ; http://n2t.net/addgene:16428 ; RRID:Addgene_16428)
